>Addgene plasmid #110390 | pQC hKGA.wt V5-His IRES G418 | depositor full sequence | sequence record 207778 | pQC hKGA.wt V5-His IRES G418 sequence 9561 bps
TCCGCGTTACATAACTTACGGTAAATGGCCCGCCTGGCTGACCGCCCAACGACCCCCGCCCATTGACGTC
AATAATGACGTATGTTCCCATAGTAACGCCAATAGGGACTTTCCATTGACGTCAATGGGTGGAGTATTTA
CGGTAAACTGCCCACTTGGCAGTACATCAAGTGTATCATATGCCAAGTACGCCCCCTATTGACGTCAATG
ACGGTAAATGGCCCGCCTGGCATTATGCCCAGTACATGACCTTATGGGACTTTCCTACTTGGCAGTACAT
CTACGTATTAGTCATCGCTATTACCATGGTGATGCGGTTTTGGCAGTACATCAATGGGCGTGGATAGCGG
TTTGACTCACGGGGATTTCCAAGTCTCCACCCCATTGACGTCAATGGGAGTTTGTTTTGGCACCAAAATC
AACGGGACTTTCCAAAATGTCGTAACAACTCCGCCCCATTGACGCAAATGGGCGGTAGGCGTGTACGGTG
GGAGGTCTATATAAGCAGAGCTCAATAAAAGAGCCCACAACCCCTCACTCGGCGCGCCAGTCTTCCGATA
GACTGCGTCGCCCGGGTACCCGTATTCCCAATAAAGCCTCTTGCTGTTTGCATCCGAATCGTGGTCTCGC
TGTTCCTTGGGAGGGTCTCCTCTGAGTGATTGACTACCCACGACGGGGGTCTTTCATTTGGGGGCTCGTC
CGGGATTTGGAGACCCCTGCCCAGGGACCACCGACCCACCACCGGGAGGTAAGCTGGCCAGCAACTTATC
TGTGTCTGTCCGATTGTCTAGTGTCTATGTTTGATGTTATGCGCCTGCGTCTGTACTAGTTAGCTAACTA
GCTCTGTATCTGGCGGACCCGTGGTGGAACTGACGAGTTCTGAACACCCGGCCGCAACCCTGGGAGACGT
CCCAGGGACTTTGGGGGCCGTTTTTGTGGCCCGACCTGAGGAAGGGAGTCGATGTGGAATCCGACCCCGT
CAGGATATGTGGTTCTGGTAGGAGACGAGAACCTAAAACAGTTCCCGCCTCCGTCTGAATTTTTGCTTTC
GGTTTGGAACCGAAGCCGCGCGTCTTGTCTGCTGCAGCGCTGCAGCATCGTTCTGTGTTGTCTCTGTCTG
ACTGTGTTTCTGTATTTGTCTGAAAATTAGGGCCAGACTGTTACCACTCCCTTAAGTTTGACCTTAGGTC
ACTGGAAAGATGTCGAGCGGATCGCTCACAACCAGTCGGTAGATGTCAAGAAGAGACGTTGGGTTACCTT
CTGCTCTGCAGAATGGCCAACCTTTAACGTCGGATGGCCGCGAGACGGCACCTTTAACCGAGACCTCATC
ACCCAGGTTAAGATCAAGGTCTTTTCACCTGGCCCGCATGGACACCCAGACCAGGTCCCCTACATCGTGA
CCTGGGAAGCCTTGGCTTTTGACCCCCCTCCCTGGGTCAAGCCCTTTGTACACCCTAAGCCTCCGCCTCC
TCTTCCTCCATCCGCCCCGTCTCTCCCCCTTGAACCTCCTCGTTCGACCCCGCCTCGATCCTCCCTTTAT
CCAGCCCTCACTCCTTCTCTAGGCGCCGGAATTGAAGATCTGGGGGATCGATCCTCTAGAGTCCGTTACA
TAACTTACGGTAAATGGCCCGCCTGGCTGACCGCCCAACGACCCCCGCCCATTGACGTCAATAATGACGT
ATGTTCCCATAGTAACGCCAATAGGGACTTTCCATTGACGTCAATGGGTGGAGTATTTACGGTAAACTGC
CCACTTGGCAGTACATCAAGTGTATCATATGCCAAGTACGCCCCCTATTGACGTCAATGACGGTAAATGG
CCCGCCTGGCATTATGCCCAGTACATGACCTTATGGGACTTTCCTACTTGGCAGTACATCTACGTATTAG
TCATCGCTATTACCATGGTGATGCGGTTTTGGCAGTACATCAATGGGCGTGGATAGCGGTTTGACTCACG
GGGATTTCCAAGTCTCCACCCCATTGACGTCAATGGGAGTTTGTTTTGGCACCAAAATCAACGGGACTTT
CCAAAATGTCGTAACAACTCCGCCCCATTGACGCAAATGGGCGGTAGGCGTGTACGGTGGGAGGTCTATA
TAAGCAGAGCTCGTTTAGTGAACCGTCAGATCGCCTGGAGACGCCATCCACGCTGTTTTGACCTCCATAG
AAGACACCGGGACCGATCCAGCCTCCGCGGCCGGGAACGGTGCATTGGAACGGACCTGCAGGAATTGATC
CGCGGCCGCACCGGGGATCCAGTACCCTTCACCATGATGCGGCTGCGAGGCTCGGGGATGCTGCGGGACC
TGCTCCTGCGGTCGCCCGCCGGCGTGAGCGCGACTCTGCGGCGGGCACAGCCCTTGGTCACCCTGTGCCG
GCGTCCCCGAGGCGGGGGACGGCCGGCCGCGGGCCCGGCTGCCGCCGCGCGACTCCACCCGTGGTGGGGC
GGGGGCGGCTGGCCGGCGGAGCCCCTCGCGCGGGGCCTGTCCAGCTCTCCTTCGGAGATCTTGCAGGAGC
TGGGCAAGGGGAGCACGCATCCGCAGCCCGGGGTGTCGCCACCCGCTGCCCCGGCGGCGCCCGGCCCCAA
GGACGGCCCCGGGGAGACGGACGCGTTTGGCAACAGCGAGGGCAAAGAGCTGGTGGCCTCAGGTGAAAAT
AAAATAAAACAGGGTCTGTTACCTAGCTTGGAAGATTTGCTGTTCTATACAATTGCTGAAGGACAAGAGA
AAATACCTGTTCATAAATTTATTACAGCACTCAAATCTACAGGATTGCGAACGTCTGATCCCAGGTTGAA
AGAGTGTATGGATATGTTAAGATTAACTCTTCAAACAACATCAGATGGTGTCATGCTAGACAAAGATCTT
TTTAAAAAATGTGTTCAGAGCAACATTGTTTTGTTGACACAAGCATTTAGAAGAAAGTTTGTGATTCCTG
ACTTTATGTCTTTTACCTCACACATTGATGAGTTATATGAAAGTGCTAAAAAGCAGTCTGGAGGAAAGGT
TGCAGATTATATTCCTCAACTGGCCAAATTCAGTCCCGATTTGTGGGGTGTGTCTGTTTGTACAGTAGAT
GGACAGAGGCATTCTACTGGAGATACCAAAGTTCCCTTCTGTCTTCAGTCCTGTGTAAAACCTTTGAAAT
ATGCCATTGCTGTTAATGATCTTGGAACTGAATATGTGCATCGATATGTTGGAAAAGAGCCGAGTGGACT
AAGATTCAACAAACTATTTTTGAATGAAGATGATAAACCACATAATCCTATGGTAAATGCTGGAGCAATT
GTTGTGACTTCACTAATAAAGCAAGGAGTAAATAATGCTGAAAAATTTGACTATGTCATGCAGTTTTTGA
ATAAGATGGCTGGTAATGAATATGTTGGATTCAGTAATGCAACGTTTCAGTCTGAAAGAGAAAGTGGAGA
TCGAAATTTTGCAATAGGATATTACTTAAAAGAAAAGAAGTGTTTTCCAGAAGGCACAGACATGGTTGGT
ATATTAGACTTCTACTTCCAGCTGTGCTCCATTGAAGTGACTTGTGAATCAGCCAGTGTGATGGCTGCGA
CACTGGCTAATGGTGGTTTCTGCCCAATTACTGGTGAAAGAGTACTGAGCCCTGAAGCAGTTCGAAATAC
ATTGAGTTTGATGCATTCCTGTGGCATGTATGACTTCTCAGGGCAGTTTGCTTTCCATGTTGGTCTTCCT
GCAAAATCTGGAGTTGCTGGGGGCATTCTTTTAGTTGTCCCCAATGTTATGGGTATGATGTGCTGGTCTC
CTCCTCTGGATAAGATGGGCAACAGTGTTAAGGGAATTCACTTTTGTCACGATCTTGTTTCTCTGTGTAA
TTTCCATAACTATGATAATTTGAGACACTTTGCAAAAAAACTTGATCCTCGAAGAGAAGGTGGTGATCAA
AGGGTAAAGTCAGTGATAAATCTTTTGTTTGCTGCATATACTGGAGATGTGTCTGCACTTCGAAGATTTG
CTTTGTCAGCTATGGACATGGAACAGCGGGACTATGATTCTAGAACAGCACTCCATGTAGCTGCTGCAGA
GGGTCATGTTGAAGTTGTTAAATTTTTGCTGGAAGCCTGCAAAGTAAACCCTTTCCCCAAGGACAGGTGG
AATAACACTCCCATGGATGAAGCACTGCACTTTGGACACCATGATGTATTTAAAATTCTCCAAGAATACC
AAGTCCAGTACACACCTCAAGGAGATTCTGACAACGGGAAGGAAAATCAAACCGTCCATAAGAATCTTGA
TGGATTGTTGAAGGGTCAAGACAATTCTGCAGATATCCAGCACAGTGGCGGCCGCTCGAGTCTAGAGGGC
CCGCGGTTCGAAGGTAAGCCTATCCCTAACCCTCTCCTCGGTCTCGATTCTACGCGTACCGGTCATCATC
ACCATCACCATTGAGTTTAAACTCCAAAGCATCGATGGTAGCGGCCGCGGTGAATTCCGCCCCTCTCCCT
CCCCCCCCCCTAACGTTACTGGCCGAAGCCGCTTGGAATAAGGCCGGTGTGCGTTTGTCTATATGTTATT
TTCCACCATATTGCCGTCTTTTGGCAATGTGAGGGCCCGGAAACCTGGCCCTGTCTTCTTGACGAGCATT
CCTAGGGGTCTTTCCCCTCTCGCCAAAGGAATGCAAGGTCTGTTGAATGTCGTGAAGGAAGCAGTTCCTC
TGGAAGCTTCTTGAAGACAAACAACGTCTGTAGCGACCCTTTGCAGGCAGCGGAACCCCCCACCTGGCGA
CAGGTGCCTCTGCGGCCAAAAGCCACGTGTATAAGATACACCTGCAAAGGCGGCACAACCCCAGTGCCAC
GTTGTGAGTTGGATAGTTGTGGAAAGAGTCAAATGGCTCTCCTCAAGCGTATTCAACAAGGGGCTGAAGG
ATGCCCAGAAGGTACCCCATTGTATGGGATCTGATCTGGGGCCTCGGTGCACATGCTTTACATGTGTTTA
GTCGAGGTTAAAAAACGTCTAGGCCCCCCGAACCACGGGGACGTGGTTTTCCTTTGAAAAACACGATGAT
AAGCTTGCCACAACCATGGCTGAACAAGATGGATTGCACGCAGGTTCTCCGGCCGCTTGGGTGGAGAGGC
TATTCGGCTATGACTGGGCACAACAGACAATCGGCTGCTCTGATGCCGCCGTGTTCCGGCTGTCAGCGCA
GGGGCGCCCGGTTCTTTTTGTCAAGACCGACCTGTCCGGTGCCCTGAATGAACTGCAGGACGAGGCAGCG
CGGCTATCGTGGCTGGCCACGACGGGCGTTCCTTGCGCAGCTGTGCTCGACGTTGTCACTGAAGCGGGAA
GGGACTGGCTGCTATTGGGCGAAGTGCCGGGGCAGGATCTCCTGTCATCTCACCTTGCTCCTGCCGAGAA
AGTATCCATCATGGCTGATGCAATGCGGCGGCTGCATACGCTTGATCCGGCTACCTGCCCATTCGACCAC
CAAGCGAAACATCGCATCGAGCGAGCACGTACTCGGATGGAAGCCGGTCTTGTCGATCAGGATGATCTGG
ACGAAGAGCATCAGGGGCTCGCGCCAGCCGAACTGTTCGCCAGGCTCAAGGCGCGCATGCCCGACGGCGA
GGATCTCGTCGTGACCCATGGCGATGCCTGCTTGCCGAATATCATGGTGGAAAATGGCCGCTTTTCTGGA
TTCATCGACTGTGGCCGGCTGGGTGTGGCGGACCGCTATCAGGACATAGCGTTGGCTACCCGTGATATTG
CTGAAGAGCTTGGCGGCGAATGGGCTGACCGCTTCCTCGTGCTTTACGGTATCGCCGCTCCCGATTCGCA
GCGCATCGCCTTCTATCGCCTTCTTGACGAGTTCTTCTGAGCGGGATCGGCTAGAGTCGACCCGGACGGG
ACGCTCCTGCGCCTGATACAGAACGAATTGCTTGCAGGCATCTCATGAGTGTGTCTTCCCGTTTTCCGCC
TGAGGTCACTGCGTGGATGGAGCGCTGGCGCCTGCTGCGCGACGGCGAGCTGCTCACCACCCACTCGAGG
GCTGCAGCGCTGCAGAGGCCGAGTGCAGAACTGCTCCAAAGGGACCTCAAGGCTTTCCGAGGGACACTAG
GCTGACTCCATCGAGCCAGTGTAGAGATAAGCTTATCGATTAGTCCAATTTGTTAAAGACAGGATATCAG
TGGTCCAGGCTCTAGTTTTGACTCAACAATATCACCAGCTGAAGCCTATAGAGTACGAGCCATAGATAAA
ATAAAAGATTTTATTTAGTCTCCAGAAAAAGGGGGGAATGAAAGACCCCACCTGTAGGTTTGGCAAGCTA
GCTTAAGTAACGCCATTTTGCAAGGCATGGAAAAATACATAACTGAGAATAGAGAAGTTCAGATCAAGGT
CAGGAACAGATGGAACAGGGTCGACCCTAGAGAACCATCAGATGTTTCCAGGGTGCCCCAAGGACCTGAA
ATGACCCTGTGCCTTATTTGAACTAACCAATCAGTTCGCTTCTCGCTTCTGTTCGCGCGCTTCTGCTCCC
CGAGCTCAATAAAAGAGCCCACAACCCCTCACTCGGGGCGCCAGTCCTCCGATTGACTGAGTCGCCCGGG
TACCCGTGTATCCAATAAACCCTCTTGCAGTTGCATCCGACTTGTGGTCTCGCTGTTCCTTGGGAGGGTC
TCCTCTGAGTGATTGACTACCCGTCAGCGGGGGTCTTTCATTTGGGGGCTCGTCCGGGATCGGGAGACCC
CTGCCCAGGGACCACCGACCCACCACCGGGAGGTAAGCTGGCTGCCTCGCGCGTTTCGGTGATGACGGTG
AAAACCTCTGACACATGCAGCTCCCGGAGACGGTCACAGCTTGTCTGTAAGCGGATGCCGGGAGCAGACA
AGCCCGTCAGGGCGCGTCAGCGGGTGTTGGCGGGTGTCGGGGCGCAGCCATGACCCAGTCACGTAGCGAT
AGCGGAGTGTAGATCCGGCTGTGGAATGTGTGTCAGTTAGGGTGTGGAAAGTCCCCAGGCTCCCCAGCAG
GCAGAAGTATGCAAAGCATGCATCTCAATTAGTCAGCAACCAGGTGTGGAAAGTCCCCAGGCTCCCCAGC
AGGCAGAAGTATGCAAAGCATGCATCTCAATTAGTCAGCAACCATAGTCCCGCCCCTAACTCCGCCCATC
CCGCCCCTAACTCCGCCCAGTTCCGCCCATTCTCCGCCCCATGGCTGACTAATTTTTTTTATTTATGCAG
AGGCCGAGGCCGCCTCGGCCTCTGAGCTATTCCAGAAGTAGTGAGGAGGCTTTTTTGGAGGCCTAGGCTT
TTGCAAAAAGCTTACTGGCTTAACTATGCGGCATCAGAGCAGATTGTACTGAGAGTGCACCATATGCGGT
GTGAAATACCGCACAGATGCGTAAGGAGAAAATACCGCATCAGGCGCTCTTCCGCTTCCTCGCTCACTGA
CTCGCTGCGCTCGGTCGTTCGGCTGCGGCGAGCGGTATCAGCTCACTCAAAGGCGGTAATACGGTTATCC
ACAGAATCAGGGGATAACGCAGGAAAGAACATGTGAGCAAAAGGCCAGCAAAAGGCCAGGAACCGTAAAA
AGGCCGCGTTGCTGGCGTTTTTCCATAGGCTCCGCCCCCCTGACGAGCATCACAAAAATCGACGCTCAAG
TCAGAGGTGGCGAAACCCGACAGGACTATAAAGATACCAGGCGTTTCCCCCTGGAAGCTCCCTCGTGCGC
TCTCCTGTTCCGACCCTGCCGCTTACCGGATACCTGTCCGCCTTTCTCCCTTCGGGAAGCGTGGCGCTTT
CTCATAGCTCACGCTGTAGGTATCTCAGTTCGGTGTAGGTCGTTCGCTCCAAGCTGGGCTGTGTGCACGA
ACCCCCCGTTCAGCCCGACCGCTGCGCCTTATCCGGTAACTATCGTCTTGAGTCCAACCCGGTAAGACAC
GACTTATCGCCACTGGCAGCAGCCACTGGTAACAGGATTAGCAGAGCGAGGTATGTAGGCGGTGCTACAG
AGTTCTTGAAGTGGTGGCCTAACTACGGCTACACTAGAAGGACAGTATTTGGTATCTGCGCTCTGCTGAA
GCCAGTTACCTTCGGAAAAAGAGTTGGTAGCTCTTGATCCGGCAAACAAACCACCGCTGGTAGCGGTGGT
TTTTTTGTTTGCAAGCAGCAGATTACGCGCAGAAAAAAAGGATCTCAAGAAGATCCTTTGATCTTTTCTA
CGGGGTCTGACGCTCAGTGGAACGAAAACTCACGTTAAGGGATTTTGGTCATGAGATTATCAAAAAGGAT
CTTCACCTAGATCCTTTTAAATTAAAAATGAAGTTTTAAATCAATCTAAAGTATATATGAGTAAACTTGG
TCTGACAGTTACCAATGCTTAATCAGTGAGGCACCTATCTCAGCGATCTGTCTATTTCGTTCATCCATAG
TTGCCTGACTCCCCGTCGTGTAGATAACTACGATACGGGAGGGCTTACCATCTGGCCCCAGTGCTGCAAT
GATACCGCGAGACCCACGCTCACCGGCTCCAGATTTATCAGCAATAAACCAGCCAGCCGGAAGGGCCGAG
CGCAGAAGTGGTCCTGCAACTTTATCCGCCTCCATCCAGTCTATTAATTGTTGCCGGGAAGCTAGAGTAA
GTAGTTCGCCAGTTAATAGTTTGCGCAACGTTGTTGCCATTGCTGCAGGCATCGTGGTGTCACGCTCGTC
GTTTGGTATGGCTTCATTCAGCTCCGGTTCCCAACGATCAAGGCGAGTTACATGATCCCCCATGTTGTGC
AAAAAAGCGGTTAGCTCCTTCGGTCCTCCGATCGTTGTCAGAAGTAAGTTGGCCGCAGTGTTATCACTCA
TGGTTATGGCAGCACTGCATAATTCTCTTACTGTCATGCCATCCGTAAGATGCTTTTCTGTGACTGGTGA
GTACTCAACCAAGTCATTCTGAGAATAGTGTATGCGGCGACCGAGTTGCTCTTGCCCGGCGTCAACACGG
GATAATACCGCGCCACATAGCAGAACTTTAAAAGTGCTCATCATTGGAAAACGTTCTTCGGGGCGAAAAC
TCTCAAGGATCTTACCGCTGTTGAGATCCAGTTCGATGTAACCCACTCGTGCACCCAACTGATCTTCAGC
ATCTTTTACTTTCACCAGCGTTTCTGGGTGAGCAAAAACAGGAAGGCAAAATGCCGCAAAAAAGGGAATA
AGGGCGACACGGAAATGTTGAATACTCATACTCTTCCTTTTTCAATATTATTGAAGCATTTATCAGGGTT
ATTGTCTCATGAGCGGATACATATTTGAATGTATTTAGAAAAATAAACAAATAGGGGTTCCGCGCACATT
TCCCCGAAAAGTGCCACCTGACGTCTAAGAAACCATTATTATCATGACATTAACCTATAAAAATAGGCGT
ATCACGAGGCCCTTTCGTCTTCAAGAATTAGCTTGGCCATTGCATACGTTGTATCCATATCATAATATGT
ACATTTATATTGGCTCATGTCCAACATTACCGCCATGTTGACATTGATTATTGACTAGTTATTAATAGTA
ATCAATTACGGGGTCATTAGTTCATAGCCCATATATGGAGT
Features (pLannotate 1.2.2; 22 found; start..end, strand, type, name):
    309..512     +  promoter       CMV promoter: human cytomegalovirus (CMV) immediate early promoter
    513..688     +  LTR            5' LTR (truncated): truncated long terminal repeat from Moloney murine sarcoma virus
    810..1084    +  misc_feature   MESV Ψ (fragment): packaging signal of murine embryonic stem cell virus
   1151..1567    +  CDS            gag (truncated): truncated Moloney murine leukemia virus (MMLV) gag gene lacking the start codon
   1604..1907    +  enhancer       CMV enhancer: human cytomegalovirus immediate early enhancer
   1908..2111    +  promoter       CMV promoter: human cytomegalovirus (CMV) immediate early promoter
   2274..4280    +  CDS            GLS: GLSK_HUMAN - Also known as GLS1, KIAA0838. Experimental evidence at protein level: Swiss-Prot protein existence level 1. [Isoform 2]: Lacks catalytic activity. From Homo sapiens (Human).
   4353..4394    +  CDS            V5 tag: epitope tag from simian virus 5
   4470..5042    +  misc_feature   IRES: internal ribosome entry site (IRES) of the encephalomyocarditis virus (EMCV)
   5061..5850    +  CDS            NeoR/KanR (fragment): aminoglycoside phosphotransferase from Tn5; aph(3')-II (or nptII); confers resistance to neomycin, kanamycin, and G418 (Geneticin®)
   5857..5925    +  CDS            ble (fragment): BLE_KLEPN - Experimental evidence at protein level: Swiss-Prot protein existence level 1. Binding protein with a strong affinity to the bleomycin family of antibiotics. Binds to CL990; an antimitotic-antibiotic compound. From Klebsiella pneumoniae.
   6021..6092    +  CDS            Mos (fragment): MOS_MOUSE - Experimental evidence at transcript level: Swiss-Prot protein existence level 2. From Mus musculus (Mouse).
   6125..6225    +  CDS            env (fragment): murine leukemia virus gPr80 envelope polyprotein precursor; env; proteolytically cleaved into gp70SU and p15TM subunits
   6267..6692    +  LTR            3' LTR (ΔU3): self-inactivating 3' long terminal repeat (LTR) from Moloney murine leukemia virus
   6761..6801    +  CDS            rop (fragment): Rop protein, which maintains plasmids at low copy number; rop
   6903..6941    +  misc_feature   bom (fragment): basis of mobility region from pBR322
   6958..7287    +  promoter       SV40 promoter: SV40 enhancer and early promoter
   7293..7394    +  misc_feature   bom (fragment): basis of mobility region from pBR322
   7580..8168    -  rep_origin     ori: high-copy-number ColE1/pMB1/pBR322/pUC origin of replication
   8339..9199    -  CDS            AmpR: β-lactamase; bla; confers resistance to ampicillin, carbenicillin, and related antibiotics
   9200..9304    -  promoter       AmpR promoter: bla
   9490..308     +  enhancer       CMV enhancer (across the origin): human cytomegalovirus immediate early enhancer
