>Addgene plasmid #110390 | pQC hKGA.wt V5-His IRES G418 | addgene full sequence | sequence record 213716 | Addgene NGS Result
TGACATTGATTATTGACTAGTTATTAATAGTAATCAATTACGGGGTCATTAGTTCATAGCCCATATATGG
AGTTCCGCGTTACATAACTTACGGTAAATGGCCCGCCTGGCTGACCGCCCAACGACCCCCGCCCATTGAC
GTCAATAATGACGTATGTTCCCATAGTAACGCCAATAGGGACTTTCCATTGACGTCAATGGGTGGAGTAT
TTACGGTAAACTGCCCACTTGGCAGTACATCAAGTGTATCATATGCCAAGTACGCCCCCTATTGACGTCA
ATGACGGTAAATGGCCCGCCTGGCATTATGCCCAGTACATGACCTTATGGGACTTTCCTACTTGGCAGTA
CATCTACGTATTAGTCATCGCTATTACCATGGTGATGCGGTTTTGGCAGTACATCAATGGGCGTGGATAG
CGGTTTGACTCACGGGGATTTCCAAGTCTCCACCCCATTGACGTCAATGGGAGTTTGTTTTGGCACCAAA
ATCAACGGGACTTTCCAAAATGTCGTAACAACTCCGCCCCATTGACGCAAATGGGCGGTAGGCGTGTACG
GTGGGAGGTCTATATAAGCAGAGCTCAATAAAAGAGCCCACAACCCCTCACTCGGCGCGCCAGTCTTCCG
ATAGACTGCGTCGCCCGGGTACCCGTATTCCCAATAAAGCCTCTTGCTGTTTGCATCCGAATCGTGGTCT
CGCTGTTCCTTGGGAGGGTCTCCTCTGAGTGATTGACTACCCACGACGGGGGTCTTTCATTTGGGGGCTC
GTCCGGGATTTGGAGACCCCTGCCCAGGGACCACCGACCCACCACCGGGAGGTAAGCTGGCCAGCAACTT
ATCTGTGTCTGTCCGATTGTCTAGTGTCTATGTTTGATGTTATGCGCCTGCGTCTGTACTAGTTAGCTAA
CTAGCTCTGTATCTGGCGGACCCGTGGTGGAACTGACGAGTTCTGAACACCCGGCCGCAACCCTGGGAGA
CGTCCCAGGGACTTTGGGGGCCGTTTTTGTGGCCCGACCTGAGGAAGGGAGTCGATGTGGAATCCGACCC
CGTCAGGATATGTGGTTCTGGTAGGAGACGAGAACCTAAAACAGTTCCCGCCTCCGTCTGAATTTTTGCT
TTCGGTTTGGAACCGAAGCCGCGCGTCTTGTCTGCTGCAGCGCTGCAGCATCGTTCTGTGTTGTCTCTGT
CTGACTGTGTTTCTGTATTTGTCTGAAAATTAGGGCCAGACTGTTACCACTCCCTTAAGTTTGACCTTAG
GTCACTGGAAAGATGTCGAGCGGATCGCTCACAACCAGTCGGTAGATGTCAAGAAGAGACGTTGGGTTAC
CTTCTGCTCTGCAGAATGGCCAACCTTTAACGTCGGATGGCCGCGAGACGGCACCTTTAACCGAGACCTC
ATCACCCAGGTTAAGATCAAGGTCTTTTCACCTGGCCCGCATGGACACCCAGACCAGGTCCCCTACATCG
TGACCTGGGAAGCCTTGGCTTTTGACCCCCCTCCCTGGGTCAAGCCCTTTGTACACCCTAAGCCTCCGCC
TCCTCTTCCTCCATCCGCCCCGTCTCTCCCCCTTGAACCTCCTCGTTCGACCCCGCCTCGATCCTCCCTT
TATCCAGCCCTCACTCCTTCTCTAGGCGCCGGAATTGAAGATCTGGGGGATCGATCCTCTAGAGTCCGTT
ACATAACTTACGGTAAATGGCCCGCCTGGCTGACCGCCCAACGACCCCCGCCCATTGACGTCAATAATGA
CGTATGTTCCCATAGTAACGCCAATAGGGACTTTCCATTGACGTCAATGGGTGGAGTATTTACGGTAAAC
TGCCCACTTGGCAGTACATCAAGTGTATCATATGCCAAGTACGCCCCCTATTGACGTCAATGACGGTAAA
TGGCCCGCCTGGCATTATGCCCAGTACATGACCTTATGGGACTTTCCTACTTGGCAGTACATCTACGTAT
TAGTCATCGCTATTACCATGGTGATGCGGTTTTGGCAGTACATCAATGGGCGTGGATAGCGGTTTGACTC
ACGGGGATTTCCAAGTCTCCACCCCATTGACGTCAATGGGAGTTTGTTTTGGCACCAAAATCAACGGGAC
TTTCCAAAATGTCGTAACAACTCCGCCCCATTGACGCAAATGGGCGGTAGGCGTGTACGGTGGGAGGTCT
ATATAAGCAGAGCTCGTTTAGTGAACCGTCAGATCGCCTGGAGACGCCATCCACGCTGTTTTGACCTCCA
TAGAAGACACCGGGACCGATCCAGCCTCCGCGGCCGGGAACGGTGCATTGGAACGGACCTGCAGGAATTG
ATCCGCGGCCGCACCGGGGATCCAGTACCCTTCACCATGATGCGGCTGCGAGGCTCGGGGATGCTGCGGG
ACCTGCTCCTGCGGTCGCCCGCCGGCGTGAGCGCGACTCTGCGGCGGGCACAGCCCTTGGTCACCCTGTG
CCGGCGTCCCCGAGGCGGGGGACGGCCGGCCGCGGGCCCGGCTGCCGCCGCGCGACTCCACCCGTGGTGG
GGCGGGGGCGGCTGGCCGGCGGAGCCCCTCGCGCGGGGCCTGTCCAGCTCTCCTTCGGAGATCTTGCAGG
AGCTGGGCAAGGGGAGCACGCATCCGCAGCCCGGGGTGTCGCCACCCGCTGCCCCGGCGGCGCCCGGCCC
CAAGGACGGCCCCGGGGAGACGGACGCGTTTGGCAACAGCGAGGGCAAAGAGCTGGTGGCCTCAGGTGAA
AATAAAATAAAACAGGGTCTGTTACCTAGCTTGGAAGATTTGCTGTTCTATACAATTGCTGAAGGACAAG
AGAAAATACCTGTTCATAAATTTATTACAGCACTCAAATCTACAGGATTGCGAACGTCTGATCCCAGGTT
GAAAGAGTGTATGGATATGTTAAGATTAACTCTTCAAACAACATCAGATGGTGTCATGCTAGACAAAGAT
CTTTTTAAAAAATGTGTTCAGAGCAACATTGTTTTGTTGACACAAGCATTTAGAAGAAAGTTTGTGATTC
CTGACTTTATGTCTTTTACCTCACACATTGATGAGTTATATGAAAGTGCTAAAAAGCAGTCTGGAGGAAA
GGTTGCAGATTATATTCCTCAACTGGCCAAATTCAGTCCCGATTTGTGGGGTGTGTCTGTTTGTACAGTA
GATGGACAGAGGCATTCTACTGGAGATACCAAAGTTCCCTTCTGTCTTCAGTCCTGTGTAAAACCTTTGA
AATATGCCATTGCTGTTAATGATCTTGGAACTGAATATGTGCATCGATATGTTGGAAAAGAGCCGAGTGG
ACTAAGATTCAACAAACTATTTTTGAATGAAGATGATAAACCACATAATCCTATGGTAAATGCTGGAGCA
ATTGTTGTGACTTCACTAATAAAGCAAGGAGTAAATAATGCTGAAAAATTTGACTATGTCATGCAGTTTT
TGAATAAGATGGCTGGTAATGAATATGTTGGATTCAGTAATGCAACGTTTCAGTCTGAAAGAGAAAGTGG
AGATCGAAATTTTGCAATAGGATATTACTTAAAAGAAAAGAAGTGTTTTCCAGAAGGCACAGACATGGTT
GGTATATTAGACTTCTACTTCCAGCTGTGCTCCATTGAAGTGACTTGTGAATCAGCCAGTGTGATGGCTG
CGACACTGGCTAATGGTGGTTTCTGCCCAATTACTGGTGAAAGAGTACTGAGCCCTGAAGCAGTTCGAAA
TACATTGAGTTTGATGCATTCCTGTGGCATGTATGACTTCTCAGGGCAGTTTGCTTTCCATGTTGGTCTT
CCTGCAAAATCTGGAGTTGCTGGGGGCATTCTTTTAGTTGTCCCCAATGTTATGGGTATGATGTGCTGGT
CTCCTCCTCTGGATAAGATGGGCAACAGTGTTAAGGGAATTCACTTTTGTCACGATCTTGTTTCTCTGTG
TAATTTCCATAACTATGATAATTTGAGACACTTTGCAAAAAAACTTGATCCTCGAAGAGAAGGTGGTGAT
CAAAGGGTAAAGTCAGTGATAAATCTTTTGTTTGCTGCATATACTGGAGATGTGTCTGCACTTCGAAGAT
TTGCTTTGTCAGCTATGGACATGGAACAGCGGGACTATGATTCTAGAACAGCACTCCATGTAGCTGCTGC
AGAGGGTCATGTTGAAGTTGTTAAATTTTTGCTGGAAGCCTGCAAAGTAAACCCTTTCCCCAAGGACAGG
TGGAATAACACTCCCATGGATGAAGCACTGCACTTTGGACACCATGATGTATTTAAAATTCTCCAAGAAT
ACCAAGTCCAGTACACACCTCAAGGAGATTCTGACAACGGGAAGGAAAATCAAACCGTCCATAAGAATCT
TGATGGATTGTTGAAGGGTCAAGACAATTCTGCAGATATCCAGCACAGTGGCGGCCGCTCGAGTCTAGAG
GGCCCGCGGTTCGAAGGTAAGCCTATCCCTAACCCTCTCCTCGGTCTCGATTCTACGCGTACCGGTCATC
ATCACCATCACCATTGAGTTTAAACTCCAAAGCATCGATGGTAGCGGCCGCGGTGAATTCCGCCCCCCCC
CCTAACGTTACTGGCCGAAGCCGCTTGGAATAAGGCCGGTGTGCGTTTGTCTATATGTTATTTTCCACCA
TATTGCCGTCTTTTGGCAATGTGAGGGCCCGGAAACCTGGCCCTGTCTTCTTGACGAGCATTCCTAGGGG
TCTTTCCCCTCTCGCCAAAGGAATGCAAGGTCTGTTGAATGTCGTGAAGGAAGCAGTTCCTCTGGAAGCT
TCTTGAAGACAAACAACGTCTGTAGCGACCCTTTGCAGGCAGCGGAACCCCCCACCTGGCGACAGGTGCC
TCTGCGGCCAAAAGCCACGTGTATAAGATACACCTGCAAAGGCGGCACAACCCCAGTGCCACGTTGTGAG
TTGGATAGTTGTGGAAAGAGTCAAATGGCTCTCCTCAAGCGTATTCAACAAGGGGCTGAAGGATGCCCAG
AAGGTACCCCATTGTATGGGATCTGATCTGGGGCCTCGGTGCACATGCTTTACATGTGTTTAGTCGAGGT
TAAAAAAACGTCTAGGCCCCCCGAACCACGGGGACGTGGTTTTCCTTTGAAAAACACGATGATAAGCTTG
CCACAACCATGGCTGAACAAGATGGATTGCACGCAGGTTCTCCGGCCGCTTGGGTGGAGAGGCTATTCGG
CTATGACTGGGCACAACAGACAATCGGCTGCTCTGATGCCGCCGTGTTCCGGCTGTCAGCGCAGGGGCGC
CCGGTTCTTTTTGTCAAGACCGACCTGTCCGGTGCCCTGAATGAACTGCAGGACGAGGCAGCGCGGCTAT
CGTGGCTGGCCACGACGGGCGTTCCTTGCGCAGCTGTGCTCGACGTTGTCACTGAAGCGGGAAGGGACTG
GCTGCTATTGGGCGAAGTGCCGGGGCAGGATCTCCTGTCATCTCACCTTGCTCCTGCCGAGAAAGTATCC
ATCATGGCTGATGCAATGCGGCGGCTGCATACGCTTGATCCGGCTACCTGCCCATTCGACCACCAAGCGA
AACATCGCATCGAGCGAGCACGTACTCGGATGGAAGCCGGTCTTGTCGATCAGGATGATCTGGACGAAGA
GCATCAGGGGCTCGCGCCAGCCGAACTGTTCGCCAGGCTCAAGGCGCGCATGCCCGACGGCGAGGATCTC
GTCGTGACCCATGGCGATGCCTGCTTGCCGAATATCATGGTGGAAAATGGCCGCTTTTCTGGATTCATCG
ACTGTGGCCGGCTGGGTGTGGCGGACCGCTATCAGGACATAGCGTTGGCTACCCGTGATATTGCTGAAGA
GCTTGGCGGCGAATGGGCTGACCGCTTCCTCGTGCTTTACGGTATCGCCGCTCCCGATTCGCAGCGCATC
GCCTTCTATCGCCTTCTTGACGAGTTCTTCTGAGCGGGATCGGCTAGAGTCGACCCGGACGGGACGCTCC
TGCGCCTGATACAGAACGAATTGCTTGCAGGCATCTCATGAGTGTGTCTTCCCGTTTTCCGCCTGAGGTC
ACTGCGTGGATGGAGCGCTGGCGCCTGCTGCGCGACGGCGAGCTGCTCACCACCCACTCGAGGGCTGCAG
CGCTGCAGAGGCCGAGTGCAGAACTGCTCCAAAGGGACCTCAAGGCTTTCCGAGGGACACTAGGCTGACT
CCATCGAGCCAGTGTAGAGATAAGCTTATCGATTAGTCCAATTTGTTAAAGACAGGATATCAGTGGTCCA
GGCTCTAGTTTTGACTCAACAATATCACCAGCTGAAGCCTATAGAGTACGAGCCATAGATAAAATAAAAG
ATTTTATTTAGTCTCCAGAAAAAGGGGGGAATGAAAGACCCCACCTGTAGGTTTGGCAAGCTAGCTTAAG
TAACGCCATTTTGCAAGGCATGGAAAAATACATAACTGAGAATAGAGAAGTTCAGATCAAGGTCAGGAAC
AGATGGAACAGGGTCGACCCTAGAGAACCATCAGATGTTTCCAGGGTGCCCCAAGGACCTGAAATGACCC
TGTGCCTTATTTGAACTAACCAATCAGTTCGCTTCTCGCTTCTGTTCGCGCGCTTCTGCTCCCCGAGCTC
AATAAAAGAGCCCACAACCCCTCACTCGGGGCGCCAGTCCTCCGATTGACTGAGTCGCCCGGGTACCCGT
GTATCCAATAAACCCTCTTGCAGTTGCATCCGACTTGTGGTCTCGCTGTTCCTTGGGAGGGTCTCCTCTG
AGTGATTGACTACCCGTCAGCGGGGGTCTTTCATTTGGGGGCTCGTCCGGGATCGGGAGACCCCTGCCCA
GGGACCACCGACCCACCACCGGGAGGTAAGCTGGCTGCCTCGCGCGTTTCGGTGATGACGGTGAAAACCT
CTGACACATGCAGCTCCCGGAGACGGTCACAGCTTGTCTGTAAGCGGATGCCGGGAGCAGACAAGCCCGT
CAGGGCGCGTCAGCGGGTGTTGGCGGGTGTCGGGGCGCAGCCATGACCCAGTCACGTAGCGATAGCGGAG
TGTAGATCCGGCTGTGGAATGTGTGTCAGTTAGGGTGTGGAAAGTCCCCAGGCTCCCCAGCAGGCAGAAG
TATGCAAAGCATGCATCTCAATTAGTCAGCAACCAGGTGTGGAAAGTCCCCAGGCTCCCCAGCAGGCAGA
AGTATGCAAAGCATGCATCTCAATTAGTCAGCAACCATAGTCCCGCCCCTAACTCCGCCCATCCCGCCCC
TAACTCCGCCCAGTTCCGCCCATTCTCCGCCCCATGGCTGACTAATTTTTTTTATTTATGCAGAGGCCGA
GGCCGCCTCGGCCTCTGAGCTATTCCAGAAGTAGTGAGGAGGCTTTTTTGGAGGCCTAGGCTTTTGCAAA
AAGCTTACTGGCTTAACTATGCGGCATCAGAGCAGATTGTACTGAGAGTGCACCATATGCGGTGTGAAAT
ACCGCACAGATGCGTAAGGAGAAAATACCGCATCAGGCGCTCTTCCGCTTCCTCGCTCACTGACTCGCTG
CGCTCGGTCGTTCGGCTGCGGCGAGCGGTATCAGCTCACTCAAAGGCGGTAATACGGTTATCCACAGAAT
CAGGGGATAACGCAGGAAAGAACATGTGAGCAAAAGGCCAGCAAAAGGCCAGGAACCGTAAAAAGGCCGC
GTTGCTGGCGTTTTTCCATAGGCTCCGCCCCCCTGACGAGCATCACAAAAATCGACGCTCAAGTCAGAGG
TGGCGAAACCCGACAGGACTATAAAGATACCAGGCGTTTCCCCCTGGAAGCTCCCTCGTGCGCTCTCCTG
TTCCGACCCTGCCGCTTACCGGATACCTGTCCGCCTTTCTCCCTTCGGGAAGCGTGGCGCTTTCTCATAG
CTCACGCTGTAGGTATCTCAGTTCGGTGTAGGTCGTTCGCTCCAAGCTGGGCTGTGTGCACGAACCCCCC
GTTCAGCCCGACCGCTGCGCCTTATCCGGTAACTATCGTCTTGAGTCCAACCCGGTAAGACACGACTTAT
CGCCACTGGCAGCAGCCACTGGTAACAGGATTAGCAGAGCGAGGTATGTAGGCGGTGCTACAGAGTTCTT
GAAGTGGTGGCCTAACTACGGCTACACTAGAAGGACAGTATTTGGTATCTGCGCTCTGCTGAAGCCAGTT
ACCTTCGGAAAAAGAGTTGGTAGCTCTTGATCCGGCAAACAAACCACCGCTGGTAGCGGTGGTTTTTTTG
TTTGCAAGCAGCAGATTACGCGCAGAAAAAAAGGATCTCAAGAAGATCCTTTGATCTTTTCTACGGGGTC
TGACGCTCAGTGGAACGAAAACTCACGTTAAGGGATTTTGGTCATGAGATTATCAAAAAGGATCTTCACC
TAGATCCTTTTAAATTAAAAATGAAGTTTTAAATCAATCTAAAGTATATATGAGTAAACTTGGTCTGACA
GTTACCAATGCTTAATCAGTGAGGCACCTATCTCAGCGATCTGTCTATTTCGTTCATCCATAGTTGCCTG
ACTCCCCGTCGTGTAGATAACTACGATACGGGAGGGCTTACCATCTGGCCCCAGTGCTGCAATGATACCG
CGAGACCCACGCTCACCGGCTCCAGATTTATCAGCAATAAACCAGCCAGCCGGAAGGGCCGAGCGCAGAA
GTGGTCCTGCAACTTTATCCGCCTCCATCCAGTCTATTAATTGTTGCCGGGAAGCTAGAGTAAGTAGTTC
GCCAGTTAATAGTTTGCGCAACGTTGTTGCCATTGCTGCAGGCATCGTGGTGTCACGCTCGTCGTTTGGT
ATGGCTTCATTCAGCTCCGGTTCCCAACGATCAAGGCGAGTTACATGATCCCCCATGTTGTGCAAAAAAG
CGGTTAGCTCCTTCGGTCCTCCGATCGTTGTCAGAAGTAAGTTGGCCGCAGTGTTATCACTCATGGTTAT
GGCAGCACTGCATAATTCTCTTACTGTCATGCCATCCGTAAGATGCTTTTCTGTGACTGGTGAGTACTCA
ACCAAGTCATTCTGAGAATAGTGTATGCGGCGACCGAGTTGCTCTTGCCCGGCGTCAACACGGGATAATA
CCGCGCCACATAGCAGAACTTTAAAAGTGCTCATCATTGGAAAACGTTCTTCGGGGCGAAAACTCTCAAG
GATCTTACCGCTGTTGAGATCCAGTTCGATGTAACCCACTCGTGCACCCAACTGATCTTCAGCATCTTTT
ACTTTCACCAGCGTTTCTGGGTGAGCAAAAACAGGAAGGCAAAATGCCGCAAAAAAGGGAATAAGGGCGA
CACGGAAATGTTGAATACTCATACTCTTCCTTTTTCAATATTATTGAAGCATTTATCAGGGTTATTGTCT
CATGAGCGGATACATATTTGAATGTATTTAGAAAAATAAACAAATAGGGGTTCCGCGCACATTTCCCCGA
AAAGTGCCACCTGACGTCTAAGAAACCATTATTATCATGACATTAACCTATAAAAATAGGCGTATCACGA
GGCCCTTTCGTCTTCAAGAATTAGCTTGGCCATTGCATACGTTGTATCCATATCATAATATGTACATTTA
TATTGGCTCATGTCCAACATTACCGCCATGT
Features (pLannotate 1.2.2; 22 found; start..end, strand, type, name):
      2..381     +  enhancer       CMV enhancer: human cytomegalovirus immediate early enhancer
    382..585     +  promoter       CMV promoter: human cytomegalovirus (CMV) immediate early promoter
    586..761     +  LTR            5' LTR (truncated): truncated long terminal repeat from Moloney murine sarcoma virus
    883..1157    +  misc_feature   MESV Ψ (fragment): packaging signal of murine embryonic stem cell virus
   1224..1640    +  CDS            gag (truncated): truncated Moloney murine leukemia virus (MMLV) gag gene lacking the start codon
   1677..1980    +  enhancer       CMV enhancer: human cytomegalovirus immediate early enhancer
   1981..2184    +  promoter       CMV promoter: human cytomegalovirus (CMV) immediate early promoter
   2347..4353    +  CDS            GLS: GLSK_HUMAN - Also known as GLS1, KIAA0838. Experimental evidence at protein level: Swiss-Prot protein existence level 1. [Isoform 2]: Lacks catalytic activity. From Homo sapiens (Human).
   4426..4467    +  CDS            V5 tag: epitope tag from simian virus 5
   4643..5105    +  misc_feature   IRES: internal ribosome entry site (IRES) of the encephalomyocarditis virus (EMCV)
   5124..5913    +  CDS            NeoR/KanR (fragment): aminoglycoside phosphotransferase from Tn5; aph(3')-II (or nptII); confers resistance to neomycin, kanamycin, and G418 (Geneticin®)
   5920..5988    +  CDS            ble (fragment): BLE_KLEPN - Experimental evidence at protein level: Swiss-Prot protein existence level 1. Binding protein with a strong affinity to the bleomycin family of antibiotics. Binds to CL990; an antimitotic-antibiotic compound. From Klebsiella pneumoniae.
   6084..6155    +  CDS            Mos (fragment): MOS_MOUSE - Experimental evidence at transcript level: Swiss-Prot protein existence level 2. From Mus musculus (Mouse).
   6188..6288    +  CDS            env (fragment): murine leukemia virus gPr80 envelope polyprotein precursor; env; proteolytically cleaved into gp70SU and p15TM subunits
   6330..6755    +  LTR            3' LTR (ΔU3): self-inactivating 3' long terminal repeat (LTR) from Moloney murine leukemia virus
   6824..6864    +  CDS            rop (fragment): Rop protein, which maintains plasmids at low copy number; rop
   6966..7004    +  misc_feature   bom (fragment): basis of mobility region from pBR322
   7021..7350    +  promoter       SV40 promoter: SV40 enhancer and early promoter
   7356..7457    +  misc_feature   bom (fragment): basis of mobility region from pBR322
   7643..8231    -  rep_origin     ori: high-copy-number ColE1/pMB1/pBR322/pUC origin of replication
   8402..9262    -  CDS            AmpR: β-lactamase; bla; confers resistance to ampicillin, carbenicillin, and related antibiotics
   9263..9367    -  promoter       AmpR promoter: bla
