[The description below was written by a language model from this plasmid's Addgene catalogue record and pLannotate feature annotations shown in this document.]
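Description:
pQC hKGA.wt V5-His IRES G418 is a self-inactivating γ-retroviral transfer vector for stable expression of the wild-type KGA isoform of human glutaminase (GLS) in mammalian cells. It is built on the pQC MCS IRES G418 backbone and is propagated in bacteria as a high-copy plasmid using a ColE1/pUC-type origin and an ampicillin resistance gene. The total size is about 9.6 kb. The depositor sequence and the repository's sequencing result differ by only about ten bases and carry essentially the same annotated features.

The viral genome is transcribed in packaging cells from a hybrid 5′ end in which the CMV enhancer/promoter is fused to a truncated 5′ LTR. This is followed by a Ψ packaging signal and a truncated gag segment lacking its start codon, which supports encapsidation. The 3′ LTR carries a U3 deletion, so after reverse transcription and integration the LTRs are transcriptionally inactive and expression depends on an internal CMV enhancer/promoter. That promoter drives a bicistronic transcript. The first cistron is the 2007 bp GLS coding sequence, fused at its C-terminus to V5 and 6xHis tags for detection and purification; only the V5 tag is called in the feature tables. An EMCV IRES then directs translation of the neomycin phosphotransferase gene, linking G418 resistance to transgene expression.

One depositor comment mentions puromycin selection, but the plasmid name, the stated purpose and the annotated NeoR cassette all indicate G418. The comments also say the tagged insert came from a pcDNA3.1-based KGA plasmid, and they suggest supplying gag-pol and VSV-G from separate packaging plasmids. The vector is suited to making stably transduced, G418-selected cell lines expressing tagged KGA.
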