Addgene plasmid #110390: pQC hKGA.wt V5-His IRES G418
Purpose: γ-Retroviral transfer vector for expressing glutminase isoform KGA (wild type), C-terminal V5-6xHis tags, IRES-driven Geneticin selection.
Depositing lab: Sandra Martha Gomes Dias. Depositing organization: Centro Nacional de Pesquisa em Energia e Materiais (CNPEM).
Backbone
  Vector backbone: pQC MCS IRES G418
  Backbone manufacturer: #110344
  Backbone size w/o insert (bp): 7423
  Total vector size (bp): 9561
  Vector type: Mammalian Expression, Retroviral
  Selectable markers: Neomycin (select with G418)
Growth in bacteria
  Bacterial resistance: Ampicillin, 100 μg/mL
  Growth temperature: 37°C
  Growth strain: NEB Stable
  Copy number: High Copy
Gene/Insert
  Gene/Insert name: KGA glutaminase (alt name: GLS (KGA Isoform))
  Species: H. sapiens (human)
  Insert size (bp): 2007
  GenBank ID: 2744 NM_014905
  Entrez Gene: GLS (a.k.a. AAD20, CASGID, DEE71, EIEE71, GAC, GAM, GDPAG, GLS1, KGA)
  Promoter: CMV
  Tag / fusion protein: V5 (C terminal on insert); 6xHis (C terminal on insert)
  Cloning method: Restriction Enzyme; 5′ cloning site BamHI (not destroyed); 3′ cloning site PmeI (destroyed during cloning)
  Sequencing primers: 5′ pQC Seq Fow 5'-ACGCCATCCACGCTGTTTTGACCT-3'; 3′ pQC Seq Rev 5'-AAGCGGCTTCGGCCAGTAACGTTA-3'
Terms and licenses: Academic/Nonprofit Terms; Industry Terms: Not Available to Industry
Depositor comments: KGA.wt obtained with V5-6xHis from pcDNA3.1D V5-His-TOPO-KGA.wt (Addgene #110332) pQC-based γ-Retroviral transfer vector for KGA.wt-V5 expression. IRES-driven Puromycin selection. Weinberg Lab recommends using pUMVC (Addgene #8449) and VSV-G (#8454) for packaging.
How to cite: pQC hKGA.wt V5-His IRES G418 was a gift from Sandra Martha Gomes Dias (Addgene plasmid # 110390 ; http://n2t.net/addgene:110390 ; RRID:Addgene_110390)
